>Addgene plasmid #78020 | PXK gRNA (BRDN0001147508) | addgene full sequence | sequence record 188846 | Addgene Assembled Sequence
CCCGGGTGCAAAGATGGATAAAGTTTTAAACAGAGAGGAATCTTTGCAGCTAATGGACCTTCTAGGTCTT
GAAAGGAGTGGGAATTGGCTCCGGTGCCCGTCAGTGGGCAGAGCGCACATCGCCCACAGTCCCCGAGAAG
TTGGGGGGAGGGGTCGGCAATTGATCCGGTGCCTAGAGAAGGTGGCGCGGGGTAAACTGGGAAAGTGATG
TCGTGTACTGGCTCCGCCTTTTTCCCGAGGGTGGGGGAGAACCGTATATAAGTGCAGTAGTCGCCGTGAA
CGTTCTTTTTCGCAACGGGTTTGCCGCCAGAACACAGGTAAGTGCCGTGTGTGGTTCCCGCGGGCCTGGC
CTCTTTACGGGTTATGGCCCTTGCGTGCCTTGAATTACTTCCACCTGGCTGCAGTACGTGATTCTTGATC
CCGAGCTTCGGGTTGGAAGTGGGTGGGAGAGTTCGAGGCCTTGCGCTTAAGGAGCCCCTTCGCCTCGTGC
TTGAGTTGAGGCCTGGCCTGGGCGCTGGGGCCGCCGCGTGCGAATCTGGTGGCACCTTCGCGCCTGTCTC
GCTGCTTTCGATAAGTCTCTAGCCATTTAAAATTTTTGATGACCTGCTGCGACGCTTTTTTTCTGGCAAG
ATAGTCTTGTAAATGCGGGCCAAGATCTGCACACTGGTATTTCGGTTTTTGGGGCCGCGGGCGGCGACGG
GGCCCGTGCGTCCCAGCGCACATGTTCGGCGAGGCGGGGCCTGCGAGCGCGGCCACCGAGAATCGGACGG
GGGTAGTCTCAAGCTGGCCGGCCTGCTCTGGTGCCTGGCCTCGCGCCGCCGTGTATCGCCCCGCCCTGGG
CGGCAAGGCTGGCCCGGTCGGCACCAGTTGCGTGAGCGGAAAGATGGCCGCTTCCCGGCCCTGCTGCAGG
GAGCTCAAAATGGAGGACGCGGCGCTCGGGAGAGCGGGCGGGTGAGTCACCCACACAAAGGAAAAGGGCC
TTTCCGTCCTCAGCCGTCGCTTCATGTGACTCCACGGAGTACCGGGCGCCGTCCAGGCACCTCGATTAGT
TCTCGAGCTTTTGGAGTACGTCGTCTTTAGGTTGGGGGGAGGGGTTTTATGCGATGGAGTTTCCCCACAC
TGAGTGGGTGGAGACTGAAGTTAGGCCAGCTTGGCACTTGATGTAATTCTCCTTGGAATTTGCCCTTTTT
GAGTTTGGATCTTGGTTCATTCTCAAGCCTCAGACAGTGGTTCAAAGTTTTTTTCTTCCATTTCAGGTGT
CGTGACGTACGGCCACCATGACCGAGTACAAGCCCACGGTGCGCCTCGCCACCCGCGACGACGTCCCCAG
GGCCGTACGCACCCTCGCCGCCGCGTTCGCCGACTACCCCGCCACGCGCCACACCGTCGATCCGGACCGC
CACATCGAGCGGGTCACCGAGCTGCAAGAACTCTTCCTCACGCGCGTCGGGCTCGACATCGGCAAGGTGT
GGGTCGCGGACGACGGCGCCGCCGTGGCGGTCTGGACCACGCCGGAGAGCGTCGAAGCGGGGGCGGTGTT
CGCCGAGATCGGCCCGCGCATGGCCGAGTTGAGCGGTTCCCGGCTGGCCGCGCAGCAACAGATGGAAGGC
CTCCTGGCGCCGCACCGGCCCAAGGAGCCCGCGTGGTTCCTGGCCACCGTCGGAGTCTCGCCCGACCACC
AGGGCAAGGGTCTGGGCAGCGCCGTCGTGCTCCCCGGAGTGGAGGCGGCCGAGCGCGCCGGGGTGCCCGC
CTTCCTGGAGACCTCCGCGCCCCGCAACCTCCCCTTCTACGAGCGGCTCGGCTTCACCGTCACCGCCGAC
GTCGAGGTGCCCGAAGGACCGCGCACCTGGTGCATGACCCGCAAGCCCGGTGCCTGAACGCGTTAAGTCG
ACAATCAACCTCTGGATTACAAAATTTGTGAAAGATTGACTGGTATTCTTAACTATGTTGCTCCTTTTAC
GCTATGTGGATACGCTGCTTTAATGCCTTTGTATCATGCTATTGCTTCCCGTATGGCTTTCATTTTCTCC
TCCTTGTATAAATCCTGGTTGCTGTCTCTTTATGAGGAGTTGTGGCCCGTTGTCAGGCAACGTGGCGTGG
TGTGCACTGTGTTTGCTGACGCAACCCCCACTGGTTGGGGCATTGCCACCACCTGTCAGCTCCTTTCCGG
GACTTTCGCTTTCCCCCTCCCTATTGCCACGGCGGAACTCATCGCCGCCTGCCTTGCCCGCTGCTGGACA
GGGGCTCGGCTGTTGGGCACTGACAATTCCGTGGTGTTGTCGGGGAAATCATCGTCCTTTCCTTGGCTGC
TCGCCTGTGTTGCCACCTGGATTCTGCGCGGGACGTCCTTCTGCTACGTCCCTTCGGCCCTCAATCCAGC
GGACCTTCCTTCCCGCGGCCTGCTGCCGGCTCTGCGGCCTCTTCCGCGTCTTCGCCTTCGCCCTCAGACG
AGTCGGATCTCCCTTTGGGCCGCCTCCCCGCGTCGACTTTAAGACCAATGACTTACAAGGCAGCTGTAGA
TCTTAGCCACTTTTTAAAAGAAAAGGGGGGACTGGAAGGGCTAATTCACTCCCAACGAAGACAAGATCTG
CTTTTTGCTTGTACTGGGTCTCTCTGGTTAGACCAGATCTGAGCCTGGGAGCTCTCTGGCTAACTAGGGA
ACCCACTGCTTAAGCCTCAATAAAGCTTGCCTTGAGTGCTTCAAGTAGTGTGTGCCCGTCTGTTGTGTGA
CTCTGGTAACTAGAGATCCCTCAGACCCTTTTAGTCAGTGTGGAAAATCTCTAGCAGTACGTATAGTAGT
TCATGTCATCTTATTATTCAGTATTTATAACTTGCAAAGAAATGAATATCAGAGAGTGAGAGGAACTTGT
TTATTGCAGCTTATAATGGTTACAAATAAAGCAATAGCATCACAAATTTCACAAATAAAGCATTTTTTTC
ACTGCATTCTAGTTGTGGTTTGTCCAAACTCATCAATGTATCTTATCATGTCTGGCTCTAGCTATCCCGC
CCCTAACTCCGCCCATCCCGCCCCTAACTCCGCCCAGTTCCGCCCATTCTCCGCCCCATGGCTGACTAAT
TTTTTTTATTTATGCAGAGGCCGAGGCCGCCTCGGCCTCTGAGCTATTCCAGAAGTAGTGAGGAGGCTTT
TTTGGAGGCCTAGGGACGTACCCAATTCGCCCTATAGTGAGTCGTATTACGCGCGCTCACTGGCCGTCGT
TTTACAACGTCGTGACTGGGAAAACCCTGGCGTTACCCAACTTAATCGCCTTGCAGCACATCCCCCTTTC
GCCAGCTGGCGTAATAGCGAAGAGGCCCGCACCGATCGCCCTTCCCAACAGTTGCGCAGCCTGAATGGCG
AATGGG
[124 nt withheld, positions 3367-3490]
C
[91 nt withheld, positions 3492-3582]
A
[49 nt withheld, positions 3584-3632]
CCTTTGACGTTGGAGTCCACGTTCTTT
[37 nt withheld, positions 3660-3696]
ACCCTATCTCGGTCTATTCTTTTGATTTATAAGGGATTTTGCCGATTTCGGCCTATTGGTTAAAAAATGA
GCTGATTTAACAAAAATTTAACGCGAATTTTAACAAAATATTAACGCTTACAATTTAGGTGGCACTTTTC
GGGGAAATGTGCGCGGAACCCCTATTTGTTTATTTTTCTAAATACATTCAAATATGTATCCGCTCATGAG
ACAATAACCCTGATAAATGCTTCAATAATATTGAAAAAGGAAGAGTATGAGTATTCAACATTTCCGTGTC
GCCCTTATTCCCTTTTTTGCGGCATTTTGCCTTCCTGTTTTTGCTCACCCAGAAACGCTGGTGAAAGTAA
AAGATGCTGAAGATCAGTTGGGTGCACGAGTGGGTTACATCGAACTGGATCTCAACAGCGGTAAGATCCT
TGAGAGTTTTCGCCCCGAAGAACGTTTTCCAATGATGAGCACTTTTAAAGTTCTGCTATGTGGCGCGGTA
TTATCCCGTATTGACGCCGGGCAAGAGCAACTCGGTCGCCGCATACACTATTCTCAGAATGACTTGGTTG
AGTACTCACCAGTCACAGAAAAGCATCTTACGGATGGCATGACAGTAAGAGAATTATGCAGTGCTGCCAT
AACCATGAGTGATAACACTGCGGCCAACTTACTTCTGACAACGATCGGAGGACCGAAGGAGCTAACCGCT
TTTTTGCACAACATGGGGGATCATGTAACTCGCCTTGATCGTTGGGAACCGGAGCTGAATGAAGCCATAC
CAAACGACGAGCGTGACACCACGATGCCTGTAGCAATGGCAACAACGTTGCGCAAACTATTAACTGGCGA
ACTACTTACTCTAGCTTCCCGGCAACAATTAATAGACTGGATGGAGGCGGATAAAGTTGCAGGACCACTT
CTGCGCTCGGCCCTTCCGGCTGGCTGGTTTATTGCTGATAAATCTGGAGCCGGTGAGCGTGGGTCTCGCG
GTATCATTGCAGCACTGGGGCCAGATGGTAAGCCCTCCCGTATCGTAGTTATCTACACGACGGGGAGTCA
GGCAACTATGGATGAACGAAATAGACAGATCGCTGAGATAGGTGCCTCACTGATTAAGCATTGGTAACTG
TCAGACCAAGTTTACTCATATATACTTTAGATTGATTTAAAACTTCATTTTTAATTTAAAAGGATCTAGG
TGAAGATCCTTTTTGATAATCTCATGACCAAAATCCCTTAACGTGAGTTTTCGTTCCACTGAGCGTCAGA
CCCCGTAGAAAAGATCAAAGGATCTTCTTGAGATCCTTTTTTTCTGCGCGTAATCTGCTGCTTGCAAACA
AAAAAACCACCGCTACCAGCGGTGGTTTGTTTGCCGGATCAAGAGCTACCAACTCTTTTTCCGAAGGTAA
CTGGCTTCAGCAGAGCGCAGATACCAAATACTGTTCTTCTAGTGTAGCCGTAGTTAGGCCACCACTTCAA
GAACTCTGTAGCACCGCCTACATACCTCGCTCTGCTAATCCTGTTACCAGTGGCTGCTGCCAGTGGCGAT
AAGTCGTGTCTTACCGGGTTGGACTCAAGACGATAGTTACCGGATAAGGCGCAGCGGTCGGGCTGAACGG
GGGGTTCGTGCACACAGCCCAGCTTGGAGCGAACGACCTACACCGAACTGAGATACCTACAGCGTGAGCT
ATGAGAAAGCGCCACGCTTCCCGAAGGGAGAAAGGCGGACAGGTATCCGGTAAGCGGCAGGGTCGGAACA
GGAGAGCGCACGAGGGAGCTTCCAGGGGGAAACGCCTGGTATCTTTATAGTCCTGTCGGGTTTCGCCACC
TCTGACTTGAGCGTCGATTTTTGTGATGCTCGTCAGGGGGGCGGAGCCTATGGAAAAACGCCAGCAACGC
GGCCTTTTTACGGTTCCTGGCCTTTTGCTGGCCTTTTGCTCACATGTTCTTTCCTGCGTTATCCCCTGAT
TCTGTGGATAACCGTATTACCGCCTTTGAGTGAGCTGATACCGCTCGCCGCAGCCGAACGACCGAGCGCA
GCGAGTCAGTGAGCGAGGAAGCGGAAGAGCGCCCAATACGCAAACCGCCTCTCCCCGCGCGTTGGCCGAT
TCATTAATGCAGCTGGCACGACAGGTTTCCCGACTGGAAAGCGGGCAGTGAGCGCAACGCAATTAATGTG
AGTTAGCTCACTCATTAGGCACCCCAGGCTTTACACTTTATGCTTCCGGCTCGTATGTTGTGTGGAATTG
TGAGCGGATAACAATTTCACACAGGAAACAGCTATGACCATGATTACGCCAAGCGCGCAATTAACCCTCA
CTAAAGGGAACAAAAGCTGGAGCTGCAAGCTTAATGTAGTCTTATGCAATACTCTTGTAGTCTTGCAACA
TGGTAACGATGAGTTAGCAACATGCCTTACAAGGAGAGAAAAAGCACCGTGCATGCCGATTGGTGGAAGT
AAGGTGGTACGATCGTGCCTTATTAGGAAGGCAACAGACGGGTCTGACATGGATTGGACGAACCACTGAA
TTGCCGCATTGCAGAGATATTGTATTTAAGTGCCTAGCTCGATACATAAACGGGTCTCTCTGGTTAGACC
AGATCTGAGCCTGGGAGCTCTCTGGCTAACTAGGGAACCCACTGCTTAAGCCTCAATAAAGCTTGCCTTG
AGTGCTTCAAGTAGTGTGTGCCCGTCTGTTGTGTGACTCTGGTAACTAGAGATCCCTCAGACCCTTTTAG
TCAGTGTGGAAAATCTCTAGCAGTGGCGCCCGAACAGGGACTTGAAAGCGAAAGGGAAACCAGAGGAGCT
CTCTCGACGCAGGACTCGGCTTGCTGAAGCGCGCACGGCAAGAGGCGAGGGGCGGCGACTGGTGAGTACG
CCAAAAATTTTGACTAGCGGAGGCTAGAAGGAGAGAGATGGGTGCGAGAGCGTCAGTATTAAGCGGGGGA
GAATTAGATCGCGATGGGAAAAAATTCGGTTAAGGCCAGGGGGAAAGAAAAAATATAAATTAAAACATAT
AGTATGGGCAAGCAGGGAGCTAGAACGATTCGCAGTTAATCCTGGCCTGTTAGAAACATCAGAAGGCTGT
AGACAAATACTGGGACAGCTACAACCATCCCTTCAGACAGGATCAGAAGAACTTAGATCATTATATAATA
CAGTAGCAACCCTCTATTGTGTGCATCAAAGGATAGAGATAAAAGACACCAAGGAAGCTTTAGACAAGAT
AGAGGAAGAGCAAAACAAAAGTAAGACCACCGCACAGCAAGCGGCCGCTGATCTTCAGACCTGGAGGAGG
AGATATGAGGGACAATTGGAGAAGTGAATTATATAAATATAAAGTAGTAAAAATTGAACCATTAGGAGTA
GCACCCACCAAGGCAAAGAGAAGAGTGGTGCAGAGAGAAAAAAGAGCAGTGGGAATAGGAGCTTTGTTCC
TTGGGTTCTTGGGAGCAGCAGGAAGCACTATGGGCGCAGCGTCAATGACGCTGACGGTACAGGCCAGACA
ATTATTGTCTGGTATAGTGCAGCAGCAGAACAATTTGCTGAGGGCTATTGAGGCGCAACAGCATCTGTTG
CAACTCACAGTCTGGGGCATCAAGCAGCTCCAGGCAAGAATCCTGGCTGTGGAAAGATACCTAAAGGATC
AACAGCTCCTGGGGATTTGGGGTTGCTCTGGAAAACTCATTTGCACCACTGCTGTGCCTTGGAATGCTAG
TTGGAGTAATAAATCTCTGGAACAGATTTGGAATCACACGACCTGGATGGAGTGGGACAGAGAAATTAAC
AATTACACAAGCTTAATACACTCCTTAATTGAAGAATCGCAAAACCAGCAAGAAAAGAATGAACAAGAAT
TATTGGAATTAGATAAATGGGCAAGTTTGTGGAATTGGTTTAACATAACAAATTGGCTGTGGTATATAAA
ATTATTCATAATGATAGTAGGAGGCTTGGTAGGTTTAAGAATAGTTTTTGCTGTACTTTCTATAGTGAAT
AGAGTTAGGCAGGGATATTCACCATTATCGTTTCAGACCCACCTCCCAACCCCGAGGGGACCCAGAGAGG
GCCTATTTCCCATGATTCCTTCATATTTGCATATACGATACAAGGCTGTTAGAGAGATAATTAGAATTAA
TTTGACTGTAAACACAAAGATATTAGTACAAAATACGTGACGTAGAAAGTAATAATTTCTTGGGTAGTTT
GCAGTTTTAAAATTATGTTTTAAAATGGACTATCATATGCTTACCGTAACTTGAAAGTATTTCGATTTCT
TGGCTTTATATATCTTGTGGAAAGGACGAAACACCGCTCCAATGTGATGCTCGATGGTTTTAGAGCTAGA
AATAGCAAGTTAAAATAAGGCTAGTCCGTTATCAACTTGAAAAAGTGGCACCGAGTCGGTGCTTTTTTAA
GCTTGGCGTAACTAGATCTTGAGACAAATGGCAGTATTCATCCACAATTTTAAAAGAAAAGGGGGGATTG
GGGGGTACAGTGCAGGGGAAAGAATAGTAGACATAATAGCAACAGACATACAAACTAAAGAATTACAAAA
ACAAATTACAAAAATTCAAAATTTTCGGGTTTATTACAGGGACAGCAGAGATCCACTTTGGCGCCGGCTC
GAGGGGG
Features (pLannotate 1.2.2; 29 found; start..end, strand, type, name):
     14..80      +  CDS            small t antigen (fragment): SV40 (simian virus 40) small t antigen
    106..317     +  promoter       EF-1α core promoter: core promoter for human elongation factor EF-1α
    318..1256    +  intron         EF-1α intron A: intron upstream of the start codon of human EF-1α
   1278..1877    +  CDS            PuroR (fragment): puromycin N-acetyltransferase; pac from Streptomyces; confers resistance to puromycin
   1893..2481    +  misc_feature   WPRE: woodchuck hepatitis virus posttranscriptional regulatory element
   2532..2551    +  misc_feature   cPPT/CTS (fragment): central polypurine tract and central termination sequence of HIV-1
   2553..2786    +  LTR            3' LTR (ΔU3): self-inactivating 3' long terminal repeat (LTR) from HIV-1
   2864..2985    +  polyA_signal   SV40 poly(A) signal: SV40 polyadenylation signal
   3025..3160    +  rep_origin     SV40 ori: SV40 origin of replication
   3181..3199    -  promoter       T7 promoter: promoter for bacteriophage T7 RNA polymerase
   3207..3362    +  CDS            lacZα (fragment): LacZα fragment of β-galactosidase; lacZ fragment
   3367..3795    +  rep_origin     f1 ori (sequence partly withheld): f1 bacteriophage origin of replication; arrow indicates direction of (+) strand synthesis
   3848..3952    +  promoter       AmpR promoter: bla
   3953..4813    +  CDS            AmpR: β-lactamase; bla; confers resistance to ampicillin, carbenicillin, and related antibiotics
   4984..5572    +  rep_origin     ori: high-copy-number ColE1/pMB1/pBR322/pUC origin of replication
   5755..5847    +  CDS            lacI (fragment): lac repressor; lacI; The lac repressor binds to the lac operator to inhibit transcription in E. coli. This inhibition can be relieved by adding lactose or isopropyl-β-D-thiogalactopyranoside (IPTG).
   5860..5881    +  protein_bind   CAP binding site: CAP binding activates transcription in the presence of cAMP. E. coli catabolite activator protein
   5896..5926    +  promoter       lac promoter: promoter for the E. coli lac operon
   5934..5950    +  protein_bind   lac operator: The lac repressor binds to the lac operator to inhibit transcription in E. coli. This inhibition can be relieved by adding lactose or isopropyl-β-D-thiogalactopyranoside (IPTG). lac repressor encoded by lacI
   5995..6013    +  promoter       T3 promoter: promoter for bacteriophage T3 RNA polymerase
   6041..6267    +  promoter       RSV promoter: Rous sarcoma virus enhancer/promoter
   6268..6448    +  LTR            5' LTR (truncated): truncated 5' long terminal repeat (LTR) from HIV-1
   6495..6620    +  misc_feature   HIV-1 Ψ: packaging signal of human immunodeficiency virus type 1
   6604..6967    +  CDS            HIV-1 gag (fragment): gag protein from human immunodeficiency virus 1; gag
   7113..7346    +  misc_feature   RRE: The Rev response element (RRE) of HIV-1 allows for Rev-dependent mRNA export from the nucleus to the cytoplasm.
   7723..7749    +  CDS            Rev (fragment): human immunodeficiency virus 1 (HIV-1) Rev protein; rev; enhances nuclear export of unspliced and incompletely spliced viral mRNAs
   7753..7993    +  promoter       U6 promoter: RNA polymerase III promoter for human U6 snRNA
   8023..8098    +  misc_RNA       gRNA scaffold: guide RNA scaffold for the Streptococcus pyogenes CRISPR/Cas9 system
   8154..8271    +  misc_feature   cPPT/CTS: central polypurine tract and central termination sequence of HIV-1
