[The description below was written by a language model from this plasmid's Addgene catalogue record and pLannotate feature annotations shown in this document.]
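Description:
PXK gRNA (BRDN0001147508) is a third-generation lentiviral CRISPR guide plasmid built on the lentiGuide-Puro backbone and designed to target the human PXK gene (also known as MONAKA or SLOB). The annotated 8,323-nt sequence shows the usual bacterial maintenance elements: a high-copy ColE1/pUC-type origin and a β-lactamase gene for ampicillin selection, together with an f1 origin, an SV40 origin and leftover lac, T7 and T3 cloning-vector elements.

The lentiviral transfer cassette begins with an RSV promoter fused to a truncated HIV-1 5' LTR, which makes genomic RNA production independent of Tat. This is followed by the Ψ packaging signal with a partial gag sequence and the Rev response element for Rev-dependent nuclear export. It ends in a self-inactivating ΔU3 3' LTR followed by an SV40 polyadenylation signal. Within this unit, a human U6 RNA polymerase III promoter drives the PXK-specific spacer joined to the Streptococcus pyogenes guide RNA scaffold. A cPPT/CTS element follows, which aids nuclear import of the viral genome. An EF-1α core promoter with its intron A then expresses puromycin N-acetyltransferase, allowing selection of transduced mammalian cells, and a WPRE enhances transcript expression.

The plasmid does not encode Cas9, so it is meant to be used with a separate Cas9 lentivirus or in cells that already express Cas9. According to the depositor, the guide was designed against multiple PXK RefSeq transcript variants and belongs to a human kinome gRNA collection, which supports its use for knockout of PXK in human cells.
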