Addgene plasmid #78020: PXK gRNA (BRDN0001147508)
Purpose: 3rd generation lentiviral gRNA plasmid targeting human PXK
Depositing lab: John Doench & David Root. Depositing organization: Broad Institute. Publication: Optimized sgRNA design to maximize activity and minimize off-target effects of CRISPR-Cas9. Doench JG, Fusi N, Sullender M, Hegde M, Vaimberg EW, Donovan KF, Smith I, Tothova Z, Wilen C, Orchard R, Virgin HW, Listgarten J, Root DE. Nat Biotechnol. 2016 Jan 18. doi: 10.1038/nbt.3437. PubMed 26780180.
Backbone
  Vector backbone: lentiGuide-Puro
  Backbone manufacturer: Zhang Lab (Addgene plasmid # 52963)
  Vector type: Mammalian Expression, Lentiviral, CRISPR
  Selectable markers: Puromycin
Growth in bacteria
  Bacterial resistance: Ampicillin, 100 μg/mL
  Growth temperature: 37°C
  Growth strain: DH5alpha
  Copy number: High Copy
Gene/Insert
  Gene/Insert name: PXK (alt names: PXK; NM_001289095.1)
  gRNA/shRNA sequence: CTCCAATGTGATGCTCGATG
  Species: H. sapiens (human)
  Entrez Gene: PXK (a.k.a. MONAKA, SLOB)
  Promoter: hU6
  Cloning method: Unknown
  Sequencing primers: 5′ U6-F; 3′ pS2-R
Terms and licenses: Academic/Nonprofit Terms; Industry Terms: Not Available to Industry
Depositor comments: The gRNA was designed to target the following Genbank reference sequence(s): NM_001289095.1,NM_001289096.1,NM_001289098.1,NM_001289099.1,NM_001289100.1,NM_001289101.1,NM_017771.4. Note that this plasmid does NOT contain Cas9. It should be used in conjunction with lentiCas9-Blast (Addgene #52962) or otherwise with cell lines already expressing Cas9. Browse the full kinome gRNA library at http://www.addgene.org/pooled-library/broadgpp-human-kinome/ or visit http://www.broadinstitute.org/rnai/public/ for detailed protocols and information.
How to cite: PXK gRNA (BRDN0001147508) was a gift from John Doench & David Root (Addgene plasmid # 78020 ; http://n2t.net/addgene:78020 ; RRID:Addgene_78020)
