>Addgene plasmid #78020 | PXK gRNA (BRDN0001147508) | depositor partial sequence | sequence record 145479 | Target Sequence
CTCCAATGTGATGCTCGATG
