>Addgene plasmid #78020 | PXK gRNA (BRDN0001147508) | addgene partial sequence | sequence record 188845 | hU6-F
ACGCTAGAAAGTAATAATTTCTTGGGTAGTTTGCAGCTTTTAAAATTATGTTTTAAAATGGACTATCATA
TGCTTACCGTAACTTGAAAGTATTTCGATTTCTTGGCTTTATATATCTTGTGGAAAGGACGAAACACCGC
TCCAATGTGATGCTCGATGGTTTTAGAGCTAGAAATAGCAAGTTAAAATAAGGCTAGTCCGTTATCAACT
TGAAAAAGTGGCACCGAGTCGGTGCTTTTTTAAGCTTGGCGTAACTAGATCTTGAGACAAATGGCAGTAT
TCATCCACAATTTTAAAAGAAAAGGGGGGATTGGGGGGTACAGTGCAGGGGAAAGAATAGTAGACATAAT
AGCAACAGACATACAAACTAAAGAATTACAAAAACAAATTACAAAAATTCAAAATTTTCGGGTTTATTAC
AGGGACAGCAGAGATCCACTTTGGCGCCGGCTCGAGGGGGCCCGGGTGCAAAGATGGATAAAGTTTTAAA
CAGAGAGGAATCTTTGCAGCTAATGGACCTTCTAGGTCTTGAAAGGAGTGGGAATTGGCTCCGGTGCCCG
TCAGTGGGCA
